Addgene plasmid #51876: DLK1-bio-His
Purpose: Expresses full-length Delta-like protein precursor ectodomain in mammalian cells. C-terminal rat Cd4d3+4 tag, biotinylation sequence and His tag.
Depositing lab: Gavin Wright. Depositing organization: Wellcome Sanger Institute. Publication: A human platelet receptor protein microarray identifies FcepsilonR1alpha as an activating PEAR1 ligand. Sun Y, Vandenbriele C, Kauskot A, Verhamme P, Hoylaerts MF, Wright GJ. Mol Cell Proteomics. 2015 Feb 23. pii: mcp.M114.046946. 10.1074/mcp.M114.046946 PubMed 25713122.
Backbone
  Vector backbone: pTT3
  Backbone manufacturer: Yves Durocher, NRC
  Backbone size w/o insert (bp): 6618
  Total vector size (bp): 7550
  Modifications to backbone: Rat CD4 d3+4, enzymatic biotinylation sequence, linker and His tag (CD4d3+4-BioLHis).
  Vector type: Mammalian Expression
Growth in bacteria
  Bacterial resistance: Ampicillin, 100 μg/mL
  Growth temperature: 37°C
  Growth strain: Top10
  Copy number: High Copy
Gene/Insert
  Gene/Insert name: DLK1 (alt name: Delta-like protein precursor)
  Species: H. sapiens (human)
  Insert size (bp): 932
  Entrez Gene: DLK1 (a.k.a. DLK, DLK-1, Delta1, FA1, PREF1, Pref-1, ZOG, pG2)
  Promoter: CMV
  Tag / fusion protein: rat CD4 d3+4 (C terminal on backbone); enzymatic biotinylation sequence (C terminal on backbone); His tag (C terminal on backbone)
  Cloning method: Restriction Enzyme; 5′ cloning site NotI (not destroyed); 3′ cloning site AscI (not destroyed)
  Sequencing primers: 5′ CMV-fwd
Resource information
  A portion of this plasmid was derived from a plasmid made by: Insert was chemically synthesised.
Terms and licenses: Academic/Nonprofit Terms; Industry Terms: Not Available to Industry
Depositor comments: Article ref 62
How to cite: DLK1-bio-His was a gift from Gavin Wright (Addgene plasmid # 51876 ; http://n2t.net/addgene:51876 ; RRID:Addgene_51876)
