[The description below was written by a language model from this plasmid's Addgene catalogue record and pLannotate feature annotations shown in this document.]
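Description:
DLK1-bio-His is a 7,550 bp mammalian expression plasmid built on the pTT3 backbone, designed to produce the extracellular region of human DLK1 (Delta-like protein precursor) as a soluble, tagged recombinant protein. It is maintained in E. coli through a high-copy ColE1/pUC-type origin and selected with ampicillin via the β-lactamase gene. The backbone also carries a fragment of the Epstein-Barr virus oriP, an element that supports episomal retention in cells supplying EBNA1. This suits it to transient expression systems, although the record does not name a particular host cell line.

Transcription is driven by the CMV immediate-early enhancer and promoter, followed by adenovirus-derived leader and splice sequences and a chimeric intron fragment that typically improve transcript processing and yield. The short adenoviral PTP annotation on the opposite strand probably reflects this leader region rather than a real coding sequence. The chemically synthesised DLK1 ectodomain insert (about 930 bp) sits between retained NotI and AscI sites. Upstream of it the annotation detects a short fragment resembling a mouse immunoglobulin heavy chain signal sequence, but the record does not say whether this or a native leader directs secretion.

The ectodomain is fused at its C terminus to backbone-encoded rat CD4 domains 3 and 4, an enzymatic biotinylation sequence, a linker and a His tag, and the unit ends at a rabbit β-globin polyadenylation signal. The feature table annotates the CD4 portion, which spans the sequence origin, but not the biotinylation and His tags. These tags allow nickel-affinity purification, site-specific biotinylation for capture on streptavidin, and detection through the CD4 moiety. The associated publication concerns a human platelet receptor protein microarray used to screen for extracellular receptor–ligand interactions.
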