Features (pLannotate 1.2.2; 19 found; start..end, strand, type, name):
    713..768     +  polyA_signal   β-globin poly(A) signal: rabbit β-globin polyadenylation signal (Gil and Proudfoot, 1987)
   1282..2963    -  rep_origin     oriP (fragment): Epstein-Barr virus oriP replication origin (Yates et al., 2000)
   3090..3194    +  promoter       AmpR promoter: bla
   3195..4055    +  CDS            AmpR: β-lactamase; bla; confers resistance to ampicillin, carbenicillin, and related antibiotics
   4226..4814    +  rep_origin     ori: high-copy-number ColE1/pMB1/pBR322/pUC origin of replication
   4997..5089    +  CDS            lacI (fragment): lac repressor; lacI; The lac repressor binds to the lac operator to inhibit transcription in E. coli. This inhibition can be relieved by adding lactose or isopropyl-β-D-thiogalactopyranoside (IPTG).
   5102..5123    +  protein_bind   CAP binding site: CAP binding activates transcription in the presence of cAMP. E. coli catabolite activator protein
   5138..5168    +  promoter       lac promoter: promoter for the E. coli lac operon
   5176..5192    +  protein_bind   lac operator: The lac repressor binds to the lac operator to inhibit transcription in E. coli. This inhibition can be relieved by adding lactose or isopropyl-β-D-thiogalactopyranoside (IPTG). lac repressor encoded by lacI
   5262..5278    +  promoter       tet promoter (fragment): E. coli promoter for tetracycline efflux protein gene
   5288..5313    -  CDS            bla(M) (fragment): β-lactamase lacking the signal sequence; bla(M); allows cytosolic expression of β-lactamase
   5487..5866    +  enhancer       CMV enhancer: human cytomegalovirus immediate early enhancer
   5868..6067    +  promoter       CMV promoter: human cytomegalovirus (CMV) immediate early promoter
   6135..6173    +  misc_feature   Ad SA (fragment): adenovirus major late transcript splice acceptor (Friedrich and Soriano, 1991)
   6206..6415    -  CDS            PTP (fragment): TERM_ADE02 - Experimental evidence at protein level: Swiss-Prot protein existence level 1. Protein covalently bound to the viral DNA that acts as a primer for viral genomic replication by DNA strand displacement. Assembles on the viral origin of replication in an initiation complex with viral polymerase, DBP, host NFIA and host POU2F1/OCT1. During initiation, the polymerase covalently couples the first dCTP with Ser- 580 of pTP. The terminal protein stimulates the template activity over 20 fold compared to protein-free templates. Neo-synthesized viral genomes are linked to two preterminal prot
   6446..6535    +  intron         chimeric intron (fragment): chimera between introns from adenovirus and immunoglobulin heavy chain genes
   6554..6600    +  CDS            IgH signal sequence (fragment): signal sequence from the mouse immunoglobulin heavy chain variable region
   6631..7542    +  CDS            DLK1 (fragment) (sequence partly withheld): DLK1_HUMAN - Also known as DLK. Experimental evidence at protein level: Swiss-Prot protein existence level 1. May have a role in neuroendocrine differentiation. From Homo sapiens (Human).
   7543..553     +  CDS            Cd4 (fragment) (across the origin): CD4_RAT - Experimental evidence at protein level: Swiss-Prot protein existence level 1. Integral membrane glycoprotein that plays an essential role in the immune response and serves multiple functions in responses against both external and internal offenses. In T-cells, functions primarily as a coreceptor for MHC class II molecule:peptide complex. The antigens presented by class II peptides are derived from extracellular proteins while class I peptides are derived from cytosolic proteins. Interacts simultaneously with the T-cell receptor (TCR) and the MHC class II presented by antigen presenti
>Addgene plasmid #51876 | DLK1-bio-His | depositor full sequence | sequence record 79838 | DLK1-bio-His sequence 7550 bps
GTCGACCTCCATCACGGCCTATAAGAGTGAGGGGGAGTCAGCGGAGTTCTCCTTCCCACTCAACCTTGGA
GAGGAAAGCCTGCAGGGAGAGTTGAGATGGAAGGCAGAGAAGGCTCCTTCTTCCCAGTCCTGGATCACCT
TCTCCCTAAAGAACCAAAAGGTGTCTGTGCAGAAGTCTACTAGCAACCCCAAGTTCCAGCTGTCCGAAAC
GCTCCCACTCACCCTTCAGATACCCCAGGTCTCCCTTCAGTTTGCTGGTTCTGGCAACCTGACCCTGACT
CTGGACAGAGGGATACTGTATCAGGAAGTGAACCTGGTGGTGATGAAAGTGACTCAGCCCGACAGCAACA
CTTTGACCTGTGAGGTGATGGGACCCACCTCACCCAAGATGAGACTGATCTTGAAGCAGGAGAATCAGGA
GGCCAGGGTCTCCAGGCAGGAGAAAGTGATTCAAGTGCAGGCCCCTGAAGCAGGGGTGTGGCAATGTCTA
CTGAGTGAAGGTGAAGAGGTCAAGATGGACTCCAAGATCCAGGTTTTATCCAAAGGGTTGAATTCCGGCA
GCCTGCACCACATCCTGGACGCCCAGAAGATGCTGTGGAACCACAGGGACAGGAACCTGCCTCCTCTGGC
CCCTCTGGGCCCCCACCACCATCACCACCATTGAGTCTAGACACGTGATTAATTAAGGATCCCCCGACCT
CGACCTCTGGCTAATAAAGGAAATTTATTTTCATTGCAATAGTGTGTTGGAATTTTTTGTGTCTCTCACT
CGGAAGGACATATGGGAGGGCAAATCATTTGGTCGAGATCCCTCGGAGATCTCTAGCTAGAGGATCGATC
CCCGCCCCGGACGAACTAAACCTGACTACGACATCTCTGCCCCTTCTTCGCGGGGCAGTGCATGTAATCC
CTTCAGTTGGTTGGTACAACTTGCCAACTGGGCCCTGTTCCACATGTGACACGGGGGGGGACCAAACACA
AAGGGGTTCTCTGACTGTAGTTGACATCCTTATAAATGGATGTGCACATTTGCCAACACTGAGTGGCTTT
CATCCTGGAGCAGACTTTGCAGTCTGTGGACTGCAACACAACATTGCCTTTATGTGTAACTCTTGGCTGA
AGCTCTTACACCAATGCTGGGGGACATGTACCTCCCAGGGGCCCAGGAAGACTACGGGAGGCTACACCAA
CGTCAATCAGAGGGGCCTGTGTAGCTACCGATAAGCGGACCCTCAAGAGGGCATTAGCAATAGTGTTTAT
AAGGCCCCCTTGTTAACCCTAAACGGGTAGCATATGCTTCCCGGGTAGTAGTATATACTATCCAGACTAA
CCCTAATTCAATAGCATATGTTACCCAACGGGAAGCATATGCTATCGAATTAGGGTTAGTAAAAGGGTCC
TAAGGAACAGCGATATCTCCCACCCCATGAGCTGTCACGGTTTTATTTACATGGGGTCAGGATTCCACGA
GGGTAGTGAACCATTTTAGTCACAAGGGCAGTGGCTGAAGATCAAGGAGCGGGCAGTGAACTCTCCTGAA
TCTTCGCCTGCTTCTTCATTCTCCTTCGTTTAGCTAATAGAATAACTGCTGAGTTGTGAACAGTAAGGTG
TATGTGAGGTGCTCGAAAACAAGGTTTCAGGTGACGCCCCCAGAATAAAATTTGGACGGGGGGTTCAGTG
GTGGCATTGTGCTATGACACCAATATAACCCTCACAAACCCCTTGGGCAATAAATACTAGTGTAGGAATG
AAACATTCTGAATATCTTTAACAATAGAAATCCATGGGGTGGGGACAAGCCGTAAAGACTGGATGTCCAT
CTCACACGAATTTATGGCTATGGGCAACACATAATCCTAGTGCAATATGATACTGGGGTTATTAAGATGT
GTCCCAGGCAGGGACCAAGACAGGTGAACCATGTTGTTACACTCTATTTGTAACAAGGGGAAAGAGAGTG
GACGCCGACAGCAGCGGACTCCACTGGTTGTCTCTAACACCCCCGAAAATTAAACGGGGCTCCACGCCAA
TGGGGCCCATAAACAAAGACAAGTGGCCACTCTTTTTTTTGAAATTGTGGAGTGGGGGCACGCGTCAGCC
CCCACACGCCGCCCTGCGGTTTTGGACTGTAAAATAAGGGTGTAATAACTTGGCTGATTGTAACCCCGCT
AACCACTGCGGTCAAACCACTTGCCCACAAAACCACTAATGGCACCCCGGGGAATACCTGCATAAGTAGG
TGGGCGGGCCAAGATAGGGGCGCGATTGCTGCGATCTGGAGGACAAATTACACACACTTGCGCCTGAGCG
CCAAGCACAGGGTTGTTGGTCCTCATATTCACGAGGTCGCTGAGAGCACGGTGGGCTAATGTTGCCATGG
GTAGCATATACTACCCAAATATCTGGATAGCATATGCTATCCTAATCTATATCTGGGTAGCATAGGCTAT
CCTAATCTATATCTGGGTAGCATATGCTATCCTAATCTATATCTGGGTAGTATATGCTATCCTAATTTAT
ATCTGGGTAGCATAGGCTATCCTAATCTATATCTGGGTAGCATATGCTATCCTAATCTATATCTGGGTAG
TATATGCTATCCTAATCTGTATCCGGGTAGCATATGCTATCCTAATAGAGATTAGGGTAGTATATGCTAT
CCTAATTTATATCTGGGTAGCATATACTACCCAAATATCTGGATAGCATATGCTATCCTAATCTATATCT
GGGTAGCATATGCTATCCTAATCTATATCTGGGTAGCATAGGCTATCCTAATCTATATCTGGGTAGCATA
TGCTATCCTAATCTATATCTGGGTAGTATATGCTATCCTAATTTATATCTGGGTAGCATAGGCTATCCTA
ATCTATATCTGGGTAGCATATGCTATCCTAATCTATATCTGGGTAGTATATGCTATCCTAATCTGTATCC
GGGTAGCATATGCTATCCTCATGATAAGCTGTCAAACATGAGAATTTTCTTGAAGACGAAAGGGCCTCGT
GATACGCCTATTTTTATAGGTTAATGTCATGATAATAATGGTTTCTTAGACGTCAGGTGGCACTTTTCGG
GGAAATGTGCGCGGAACCCCTATTTGTTTATTTTTCTAAATACATTCAAATATGTATCCGCTCATGAGAC
AATAACCCTGATAAATGCTTCAATAATATTGAAAAAGGAAGAGTATGAGTATTCAACATTTCCGTGTCGC
CCTTATTCCCTTTTTTGCGGCATTTTGCCTTCCTGTTTTTGCTCACCCAGAAACGCTGGTGAAAGTAAAA
GATGCTGAAGATCAGTTGGGTGCACGAGTGGGTTACATCGAACTGGATCTCAACAGCGGTAAGATCCTTG
AGAGTTTTCGCCCCGAAGAACGTTTTCCAATGATGAGCACTTTTAAAGTTCTGCTATGTGGCGCGGTATT
ATCCCGTGTTGACGCCGGGCAAGAGCAACTCGGTCGCCGCATACACTATTCTCAGAATGACTTGGTTGAG
TACTCACCAGTCACAGAAAAGCATCTTACGGATGGCATGACAGTAAGAGAATTATGCAGTGCTGCCATAA
CCATGAGTGATAACACTGCGGCCAACTTACTTCTGACAACGATCGGAGGACCGAAGGAGCTAACCGCTTT
TTTGCACAACATGGGGGATCATGTAACTCGCCTTGATCGTTGGGAACCGGAGCTGAATGAAGCCATACCA
AACGACGAGCGTGACACCACGATGCCTGCAGCAATGGCAACAACGTTGCGCAAACTATTAACTGGCGAAC
TACTTACTCTAGCTTCCCGGCAACAATTAATAGACTGGATGGAGGCGGATAAAGTTGCAGGACCACTTCT
GCGCTCGGCCCTTCCGGCTGGCTGGTTTATTGCTGATAAATCTGGAGCCGGTGAGCGTGGGTCTCGCGGT
ATCATTGCAGCACTGGGGCCAGATGGTAAGCCCTCCCGTATCGTAGTTATCTACACGACGGGGAGTCAGG
CAACTATGGATGAACGAAATAGACAGATCGCTGAGATAGGTGCCTCACTGATTAAGCATTGGTAACTGTC
AGACCAAGTTTACTCATATATACTTTAGATTGATTTAAAACTTCATTTTTAATTTAAAAGGATCTAGGTG
AAGATCCTTTTTGATAATCTCATGACCAAAATCCCTTAACGTGAGTTTTCGTTCCACTGAGCGTCAGACC
CCGTAGAAAAGATCAAAGGATCTTCTTGAGATCCTTTTTTTCTGCGCGTAATCTGCTGCTTGCAAACAAA
AAAACCACCGCTACCAGCGGTGGTTTGTTTGCCGGATCAAGAGCTACCAACTCTTTTTCCGAAGGTAACT
GGCTTCAGCAGAGCGCAGATACCAAATACTGTTCTTCTAGTGTAGCCGTAGTTAGGCCACCACTTCAAGA
ACTCTGTAGCACCGCCTACATACCTCGCTCTGCTAATCCTGTTACCAGTGGCTGCTGCCAGTGGCGATAA
GTCGTGTCTTACCGGGTTGGACTCAAGACGATAGTTACCGGATAAGGCGCAGCGGTCGGGCTGAACGGGG
GGTTCGTGCACACAGCCCAGCTTGGAGCGAACGACCTACACCGAACTGAGATACCTACAGCGTGAGCTAT
GAGAAAGCGCCACGCTTCCCGAAGGGAGAAAGGCGGACAGGTATCCGGTAAGCGGCAGGGTCGGAACAGG
AGAGCGCACGAGGGAGCTTCCAGGGGGAAACGCCTGGTATCTTTATAGTCCTGTCGGGTTTCGCCACCTC
TGACTTGAGCGTCGATTTTTGTGATGCTCGTCAGGGGGGCGGAGCCTATGGAAAAACGCCAGCAACGCGG
CCTTTTTACGGTTCCTGGCCTTTTGCTGGCCTTTTGCTCACATGTTCTTTCCTGCGTTATCCCCTGATTC
TGTGGATAACCGTATTACCGCCTTTGAGTGAGCTGATACCGCTCGCCGCAGCCGAACGACCGAGCGCAGC
GAGTCAGTGAGCGAGGAAGCGGAAGAGCGCCCAATACGCAAACCGCCTCTCCCCGCGCGTTGGCCGATTC
ATTAATGCAGCTGGCACGACAGGTTTCCCGACTGGAAAGCGGGCAGTGAGCGCAACGCAATTAATGTGAG
TTAGCTCACTCATTAGGCACCCCAGGCTTTACACTTTATGCTTCCGGCTCGTATGTTGTGTGGAATTGTG
AGCGGATAACAATTTCACACAGGAAACAGCTATGACCATGATTACGCCAAGCTCTAGCTAGAGGTCGACC
AATTCTCATGTTTGACAGCTTATCATCGCAGATCCGGGCAACGTTGTTGCCATTGCTGCAGGCGCAGAAC
TGGTAGGTATGGAAGATCTATACATTGAATCAATATTGGCAATTAGCCATATTAGTCATTGGTTATATAG
CATAAATCAATATTGGCTATTGGCCATTGCATACGTTGTATCTATATCATAATATGTACATTTATATTGG
CTCATGTCCAATATGACCGCCATGTTGACATTGATTATTGACTAGTTATTAATAGTAATCAATTACGGGG
TCATTAGTTCATAGCCCATATATGGAGTTCCGCGTTACATAACTTACGGTAAATGGCCCGCCTGGCTGAC
CGCCCAACGACCCCCGCCCATTGACGTCAATAATGACGTATGTTCCCATAGTAACGCCAATAGGGACTTT
CCATTGACGTCAATGGGTGGAGTATTTACGGTAAACTGCCCACTTGGCAGTACATCAAGTGTATCATATG
CCAAGTCCGCCCCCTATTGACGTCAATGACGGTAAATGGCCCGCCTGGCATTATGCCCAGTACATGACCT
TACGGGACTTTCCTACTTGGCAGTACATCTACGTATTAGTCATCGCTATTACCATGGTGATGCGGTTTTG
GCAGTACACCAATGGGCGTGGATAGCGGTTTGACTCACGGGGATTTCCAAGTCTCCACCCCATTGACGTC
AATGGGAGTTTGTTTTGGCACCAAAATCAACGGGACTTTCCAAAATGTCGTAATAACCCCGCCCCGTTGA
CGCAAATGGGCGGTAGGCGTGTACGGTGGGAGGTCTATATAAGCAGAGCTCGTTTAGTGAACCGTCAGAT
CCTCACTCTCTTCCGCATCGCTGTCTGCGAGGGCCAGCTGTTGGGCTCGCGGTTGAGGACAAACTCTTCG
CGGTCTTTCCAGTACTCTTGGATCGGAAACCCGTCGGCCTCCGAACGGTACTCCGCCACCGAGGGACCTG
AGCGAGTCCGCATCGACCGGATCGGAAAACCTCTCGAGAAAGGCGTCTAACCAGTCACAGTCGCAAGGTA
GGCTGAGCACCGTGGCGGGCGGCAGCGGGTGGCGGTCGGGGTTGTTTCTGGCGGAGGTGCTGCTGATGAT
GTAATTAAAGTAGGCGGTCTTGAGACGGCGGATGGTCGAGGTGAGGTGTGGCAGGCTTGAGATCCAGCTG
TTGGGGTGAGTACTCCCTCTCAAAAGCGGGCATTACTTCTGCGCTAAGATTGTCAGTTTCCAAAAACGAG
GAGGATTTGATATTCACCTGGCCCGATCTGGCCATACACTTGAGTGACAATGACATCCACTTTGCCTTTC
TCTCCACAGGTGTCCACTCCCAGGTCCAAGTTTAAACTGCGGCCGCCACCATGGTCGCCACAGAGGCCCT
GCTGAGAGTGCTGCTGCTGCTCCTGGCCTTCGGCCACTCCACATACGGAGCCGAGTGCTTCCCCGCCTGC
AACCCCCAGAACGGCTTCTGCGAGGACGACAACGTGTGCAGATGTCAGCCTGGATGGCAGGGCCCTCTGT
GCGACCAGTGTGTGACCAGCCCTGGCTGCCTCCACGGCCTGTGTGGCGAGCCCGGCCAGTGCATCTGTAC
CGATGGCTGGGATGGCGAGCTGTGCGACAGAGATGTGCGGGCCTGTAGCTCTGCTCCCTGTGCCAACAAT
GGCACATGCGTGAGCCTGGACGGCGGCCTGTACGAGTGTAGCTGCGCCCCTGGCTACAGCGGCAAGGACT
GCCAGAAGAAAGACGGCCCCTGCGTGATCAATGGCTCTCCCTGTCAGCACGGGGGAACCTGTGTGGATGA
CGAGGGCAGAGCTAGCCACGCCAGCTGTCTGTGCCCTCCTGGCTTCTCAGGCAACTTCTGCGAGATCGTG
GCC
[240 nt withheld, positions 7144-7383]
CCTCAGCAAGTCACCAGACTGCCTAGCGGCTACGGACTCGCCTACAGACTGACCCCTGGCGTGCACGAAC
TGCCCGTGCAGCAGCCCGAGCACCGGATCCTGAAGGTGTCCATGAAAGAGCTGAACAAGAAAACCCCCCT
GCTGACCGAGGGCCAGGCCGGCGCGCC
