>Addgene plasmid #51876 | DLK1-bio-His | addgene partial sequence | sequence record 94427 | pMT2-F 5'-TTGCCTTTCTCTCCACAGGT-3'
ACTGCGGCCGCCACCATGGTCGCCACAGAGGCCCTGCTGAGAGTGCTGCTGCTGCTCCTGGCCTTCGGCC
ACTCCACATACGGAGCCGAGTGCTTCCCCGCCTGCAACCCCCAGAACGGCTTCTGCGAGGACGACAACGT
GTGCAGATGTCAGCCTGGATGGCAGGGCCCTCTGTGCGACCAGTGTGTGACCAGCCCTGGCTGCCTCCAC
GGCCTGTGTGGCGAGCCCGGCCAGTGCATCTGTACCGATGGCTGGGATGGCGAGCTGTGCGACAGAGATG
TGCGGGCCTGTAGCTCTGCTCCCTGTGCCAACAATGGCACATGCGTGAGCCTGGACGGCGGCCTGTACGA
GTGTAGCTGCGCCCCTGGCTACAGCGGCAAGGACTGCCAGAAGAAAGACGGCCCCTGCGTGATCAATGGC
TCTCCCTGTCAGCACGGGGGAACCTGTGTGGATGACGAGGGCAGAGCTAGCCACGCCAGCTGTCTGTGCC
CTCCTGGCTTCTCAGGCAACTTCTGCGAGATCGTGGCC
[240 nt withheld, positions 529-768]
CCTCAGCAAGTCACCAGACTGCCTAGCGGCTACGGACTCGCCTACAGACTGACCCCTGGCGTGCACGAAC
TGCCCGTGCAGCAGCCCGAGCACCGGATCCTGAAGGTGTCCATGAA
