>Addgene plasmid #51876 | DLK1-bio-His | addgene partial sequence | sequence record 94693 | rb_glob_PA_term-R 5'-CCCATATGTCCTTCCGAGTG-3'
ATAAATTTCCTTTATTAGCCAGAGGTCGAGGTCGGGGGATCCTTAATTAATCACGTGTCTAGACTCAATG
GTGGTGATGGTGGTGGGGGCCCAGAGGGGCCAGAGGAGGCAGGTTCCTGTCCCTGTGGTTCCACAGCATC
TTCTGGGCGTCCAGGATGTGGTGCAGGCTGCCGGAATTCAACCCTTTGGATAAAACCTGGATCTTGGAGT
CCATCTTGACCTCTTCACCTTCACTCAGTAGACATTGCCACACCCCTGCTTCAGGGGCCTGCACTTGAAT
CACTTTCTCCTGCCTGGAGACCCTGGCCTCCTGATTCTCCTGCTTCAAGATCAGTCTCATCTTGGGTGAG
GTGGGTCCCATCACCTCACAGGTCAAAGTGTTGCTGTCGGGCTGAGTCACTTTCATCACCACCAGGTTCA
CTTCCTGATACAGTATCCCTCTGTCCAGAGTCAGGGTCAGGTTGCCAGAACCAGCAAACTGAAGGGAGAC
CTGGGGTATCTGAAGGGTGAGTGGGAGCGTTTCGGACAGCTGGAACTTGGGGTTGCTAGTAGACTTCTGC
ACAGACACCTTTTGGTTCTTTAGGGAGAAGGTGATCCAGGACTGGGAAGAAGGAGCCTTCTCTGCCTTCC
ATCTCAACTCTCCCTGCAGGCTTTCCTCTCCAAGGTTGAGTGGGAAGGAGAACTCCGCTGACTCCCCCTC
ACTCTTATAGGCCGTGATGGAGGTCGACGGCGCGCCGGCCTGGCCCTCGGTCAGCAGGGGGGTTTTCTTG
TTCAGCTCTTTCATGGACACCTTCAGGATCCGGTGCTCGGGCTGCTGCACGG
